>Addgene plasmid #91248 | pCRISPRi_Mxi1_yl | depositor full sequence | sequence record 176052 | pCRISPRi_Mxi1_yl sequence 11975 bps
TCGCGCGTTTCGGTGATGACGGTGAAAACCTCTGACACATGCAGCTCCCGGAGACGGTCACAGCTTGTCT
GTAAGCGGATGCCGGGAGCAGACAAGCCCGTCAGGGCGCGTCAGCGGGTGTTGGCGGGTGTCGGGGCTGG
CTTAACTATGCGGCATCAGAGCAGATTGTACTGAGAGTGCACCATATGCGGTGTGAAATACCGCACAGAT
GCGTAAGGAGAAAATACCGCATCAGGCGCCATTCGCCATTCAGGCTGCGCAACTGTTGGGAAGGGCGATC
GGTGCGGGCCTCTTCGCTATTACGCCAGCTGGCGAAAGGGGGATGTGCTGCAAGGCGATTAAGTTGGGTA
ACGCCAGGGTTTTCCCAGTCACGACGTTGTAAAACGACGGCCAGTGAATTCGAGCTCGGTACCCGCTTTT
CGTAGATAATGGAATACAAATGGATATCCAGAGTATACACATGGATAGTATACACTGACACGACAATTCT
GTATCTCTTTATGTTAACTACTGTGAGGCGTTAAATAGAGCTTGATATATAAAATGTTACATTTCACAGT
CTGAACTTTTGCAGATTACCTAATTTGGTAAGATATTAATTATGAACTGAAAGTTGATGGCATCCCTAAA
TTTGATGAAAGGGGGATCCCCCGGGTTCGAAGGTACCAAGGAAGCATGCGGTACCCGAATTCCTGAGGTG
TCTCACAAGTGCCGTGCAGTCCCGCCCCCACTTGCTTCTCTTTGTGTGTAGTGTACGTACATTATCGAGA
CCGTTGTTCCCGCCCACCTCGATCCGGTCTAGACTGAGGTGTCTCACAAGTGCCGTGCAGTCCCGCCCCC
ACTTGCTTCTCTTTGTGTGTAGTGTACGTACATTATCGAGACCGTTGTTCCCGCCCACCTCGATCCGGGG
ATCCCTGAGGTGTCTCACAAGTGCCGTGCAGTCCCGCCCCCACTTGCTTCTCTTTGTGTGTAGTGTACGT
ACATTATCGAGACCGTTGTTCCCGCCCACCTCGATCCGGGTCGACCTGAGGTGTCTCACAAGTGCCGTGC
AGTCCCGCCCCCACTTGCTTCTCTTTGTGTGTAGTGTACGTACATTATCGAGACCGTTGTTCCCGCCCAC
CTCGATCCGGGAGCTCCTGAGGTGTCTCACAAGTGCCGTGCAGTCCCGCCCCCACTTGCTTCTCTTTGTG
TGTAGTGTACGTACATTATCGAGACCGTTGTTCCCGCCCACCTCGATCCGGTCTAGACTGAGGTGTCTCA
CAAGTGCCGTGCAGTCCCGCCCCCACTTGCTTCTCTTTGTGTGTAGTGTACGTACATTATCGAGACCGTT
GTTCCCGCCCACCTCGATCCGGGGATCCCTGAGGTGTCTCACAAGTGCCGTGCAGTCCCGCCCCCACTTG
CTTCTCTTTGTGTGTAGTGTACGTACATTATCGAGACCGTTGTTCCCGCCCACCTCGATCCGGGTCGACC
TGAGGTGTCTCACAAGTGCCGTGCAGTCCCGCCCCCACTTGCTTCTCTTTGTGTGTAGTGTACGTACATT
ATCGAGACCGTTGTTCCCGCCCACCTCGATCCGGGCATGCCTGCAGAAGCTTTTGTGGTTGGGACTTTAG
CCAAGGGTATAAAAGACCACCGTCCCCGAATTACCTTTCCTCTTCTTTTCTCTCTCTCCTTGTCAACTCA
CACCCGAAATCGTTAAGCATTTCCTTCTGAGTATAAGAATCATTCAAAGGCGCGCCACAATGGATAAGAA
ATACTCCATTGGCCTGGCCATCGGAACCAACTCCGTGGGTTGGGCCGTGATCACCGATGAGTACAAGGTG
CCCTCTAAGAAATTCAAGGTCCTGGGCAACACCGACCGACACTCCATCAAGAAGAACCTGATCGGCGCTC
TGCTCTTCGACTCTGGCGAGACCGCTGAGGCCACCCGACTGAAGCGAACCGCTCGAAGACGATACACCCG
AAGAAAGAACCGAATCTGTTACCTGCAGGAGATCTTCTCTAACGAGATGGCCAAGGTGGACGACTCTTTC
TTCCACCGACTGGAGGAGTCTTTCCTGGTGGAGGAGGACAAGAAGCACGAGCGACACCCCATCTTCGGCA
ACATCGTGGACGAGGTGGCCTACCACGAGAAGTACCCCACCATCTACCACCTGCGAAAGAAGCTGGTGGA
CTCTACCGACAAGGCCGACCTGCGACTGATCTACCTGGCCCTGGCCCACATGATCAAGTTCCGAGGCCAC
TTCCTGATCGAGGGCGACCTGAACCCCGACAACTCTGACGTGGACAAGCTGTTCATCCAGCTGGTGCAGA
CCTACAACCAGCTCTTCGAAGAGAACCCCATTAACGCTTCTGGCGTGGATGCTAAGGCCATCCTGTCTGC
CCGACTGTCTAAGTCTCGACGACTCGAGAACCTGATTGCTCAGCTCCCCGGAGAGAAGAAGAACGGTCTG
TTCGGAAACCTGATTGCTCTGTCCCTGGGTCTCACCCCTAACTTCAAGTCCAACTTCGATCTGGCTGAGG
ACGCTAAGCTGCAGCTGTCTAAGGACACCTACGACGATGACCTGGATAACCTGCTCGCCCAGATTGGCGA
CCAGTACGCCGACCTGTTCCTGGCCGCCAAGAACCTGTCTGACGCCATCCTGCTGTCTGACATCCTGCGA
GTGAACACCGAGATCACCAAGGCCCCCCTGTCTGCCTCCATGATTAAGCGATACGATGAGCACCACCAGG
ATCTGACCCTCCTCAAGGCTCTGGTCCGACAGCAGCTGCCCGAGAAGTACAAGGAGATTTTCTTCGACCA
GTCTAAGAACGGCTACGCCGGCTACATCGACGGCGGCGCCTCTCAGGAGGAGTTCTACAAGTTCATTAAG
CCCATCCTGGAGAAGATGGACGGAACCGAGGAACTGCTCGTGAAGCTGAACCGAGAGGACCTCCTGCGAA
AGCAGCGAACCTTCGACAACGGCTCTATCCCCCACCAGATCCACCTGGGCGAGCTGCACGCCATCCTGCG
ACGACAGGAGGACTTCTACCCCTTCCTGAAGGACAACCGAGAGAAGATCGAGAAGATCCTGACCTTCCGA
ATCCCCTACTACGTGGGACCCCTGGCCCGAGGAAACTCTCGATTCGCTTGGATGACCCGAAAGTCTGAGG
AGACCATTACCCCCTGGAACTTCGAGGAGGTGGTGGATAAGGGCGCCTCTGCTCAGTCTTTCATCGAGCG
AATGACCAACTTCGACAAGAACCTCCCCAACGAGAAGGTCCTGCCCAAGCACTCTCTGCTCTACGAGTAC
TTCACCGTCTACAACGAGCTCACCAAGGTCAAGTACGTGACCGAGGGAATGCGAAAGCCCGCTTTCCTGT
CTGGAGAGCAGAAGAAGGCTATTGTGGATCTGCTCTTCAAGACTAACCGAAAGGTCACCGTCAAGCAGCT
GAAGGAGGATTACTTCAAGAAGATTGAGTGTTTCGATTCTGTCGAGATCTCCGGCGTCGAGGACCGATTC
AACGCCTCTCTGGGTACCTACCACGACCTGCTGAAGATTATCAAGGACAAGGATTTCCTGGATAACGAGG
AGAACGAGGATATTCTCGAGGACATTGTCCTGACCCTCACCCTGTTCGAGGATCGAGAGATGATTGAGGA
GCGACTCAAGACCTACGCTCACCTGTTCGACGACAAGGTGATGAAGCAGCTGAAGCGACGACGATACACC
GGCTGGGGCCGACTGTCTCGAAAGCTGATCAACGGCATCCGAGACAAGCAGTCTGGCAAGACCATCCTGG
ACTTCCTGAAGTCTGACGGCTTCGCCAACCGAAACTTCATGCAGCTGATCCACGACGACTCTCTGACCTT
CAAGGAGGACATCCAGAAGGCCCAGGTGTCTGGCCAGGGCGACTCTCTGCACGAGCACATCGCCAACCTG
GCCGGCTCTCCCGCCATTAAGAAAGGTATCCTGCAGACCGTCAAGGTGGTCGATGAGCTCGTCAAGGTGA
TGGGCCGACACAAGCCCGAGAACATTGTCATTGAGATGGCTCGAGAGAACCAGACTACTCAGAAGGGTCA
GAAAAACTCCCGAGAGCGAATGAAGCGAATTGAGGAAGGTATTAAGGAGCTGGGATCCCAGATTCTCAAG
GAGCATCCCGTGGAGAACACTCAGCTCCAGAACGAGAAGCTGTACCTGTACTATCTGCAGAACGGTCGAG
ACATGTACGTCGACCAGGAGCTGGATATCAACCGACTCTCCGACTACGATGTGGACGCCATTGTGCCCCA
GTCCTTCCTGAAGGACGATTCTATCGATAACAAGGTGCTGACCCGATCCGACAAGAACCGAGGCAAGTCT
GACAACGTGCCCTCCGAGGAGGTGGTCAAGAAGATGAAGAACTACTGGCGACAGCTGCTGAACGCCAAGC
TGATTACCCAGCGAAAGTTCGACAACCTGACCAAGGCCGAGCGAGGCGGCCTGTCTGAGCTGGACAAGGC
CGGCTTCATCAAGCGACAGCTGGTGGAGACCCGACAGATCACCAAGCACGTGGCCCAGATCCTGGACTCT
CGAATGAACACCAAGTACGACGAGAACGACAAGCTGATCCGAGAGGTGAAGGTGATCACCCTGAAGTCTA
AGCTGGTGTCTGACTTCCGAAAGGACTTCCAGTTCTACAAGGTGCGAGAGATTAACAACTACCACCACGC
CCACGATGCCTACCTGAACGCTGTCGTGGGCACCGCCCTCATCAAGAAGTATCCCAAGCTGGAGTCCGAG
TTCGTCTACGGCGACTACAAGGTCTACGATGTGCGAAAAATGATTGCCAAGTCCGAGCAGGAGATTGGCA
AGGCTACCGCCAAGTACTTCTTCTACTCCAACATTATGAACTTCTTCAAGACCGAGATTACCCTGGCTAA
CGGCGAGATTCGAAAGCGACCCCTCATTGAGACCAACGGAGAGACCGGTGAGATCGTGTGGGACAAGGGA
CGAGACTTCGCCACCGTGCGAAAGGTGCTGTCTATGCCCCAGGTGAACATCGTGAAGAAGACCGAGGTGC
AGACCGGAGGTTTCTCTAAGGAGTCCATCCTGCCCAAGCGAAACTCTGACAAGCTGATCGCCCGAAAGAA
GGACTGGGACCCCAAGAAGTACGGAGGTTTCGACTCTCCCACCGTGGCTTACTCTGTGCTGGTGGTGGCC
AAGGTGGAGAAGGGCAAGTCTAAGAAGCTGAAGTCTGTGAAGGAGCTGCTGGGCATTACCATCATGGAGC
GATCTTCTTTCGAGAAGAACCCCATTGACTTCCTGGAGGCCAAGGGATACAAGGAGGTGAAGAAAGATCT
GATTATCAAGCTCCCCAAGTACTCTCTGTTCGAGCTGGAGAACGGACGAAAGCGAATGCTGGCCTCTGCC
GGCGAGCTGCAGAAGGGAAACGAGCTGGCCCTGCCCTCCAAGTACGTCAACTTCCTGTACCTCGCCTCCC
ATTACGAGAAGCTGAAGGGCTCTCCCGAGGATAACGAGCAGAAGCAGCTCTTCGTGGAGCAGCATAAGCA
CTACCTGGACGAGATCATCGAGCAGATCTCTGAGTTCTCTAAGCGAGTGATCCTGGCTGACGCCAACCTG
GATAAGGTGCTGTCTGCTTACAACAAGCACCGAGACAAGCCCATTCGAGAGCAGGCTGAGAACATCATTC
ACCTGTTCACCCTGACCAACCTGGGAGCCCCCGCTGCCTTCAAGTACTTCGACACCACCATCGACCGAAA
GCGATACACCTCTACCAAGGAGGTGCTGGACGCCACCCTGATCCACCAGTCTATCACCGGCCTGTACGAG
ACCCGAATCGACCTGTCTCAGCTGGGCGGCGACTCTCGAGCCGACCCCAAGAAGAAGCGAAAGGTGGGAT
CTGGTGGAGGCTCCTCTAAGCTGGGCGGCTCTGGCGGCTCTATGGAGCGAGTGCGAATGATCAACGTGCA
GCGACTGCTGGAGGCCGCCGAGTTCCTGGAGCGACGAGAGCGAGAGTGCGAGCACGGCTACGCCTCTTCT
TTCCCCTCTATGCCCTCTCCCCGAGGCTAGGCTAGCCTCATGTAATTAGTTATGTCACGCTTACATTCAC
GCCCTCCCCCCACATCCGCTCTAACCGAAAAGGAAGGAGTTAGACAACCTGAAGTCTAGGTCCCTATTTA
TTTTTTTATAGTTATGTTAGTATTAAGAACGTTATTTATATTTCAAATTTTTCTTTTTTTTCTGTACAGA
CGCGTGTACGCATGTAACATTATACTGAAAACCTTGCTTGAGAAGGTTTTGGGACGCTCGAAGGCTTTAA
TTTGCAAGCTTGGCGTAATCATGGTCATAGCTGTTTCCTGTGTGAAATTGTTATCCGCTCACAATTCCAC
ACAACATACGAGCCGGAAGCATAAAGTGTAAAGCCTGGGGTGCCTAATGAGTGAGCTAACTCACATTAAT
TGCGTTGCGCTCACTGCCCGCTTTCCAGTCGGGAAACCTGTCGTGCCAGCTGCATTAATGAATCGGCCAA
CGCGCGGGGAGAGGCGGTTTGCGTATTGGGCGCTCTTCCGCTTCCTCGCTCACTGACTCGCTGCGCTCGG
TCGTTCGGCTGCGGCGAGCGGTATCAGCTCACTCAAAGGCGGTAATACGGTTATCCACAGAATCAGGGGA
TAACGCAGGAAAGAACATGTGAGCAAAAGGCCAGCAAAAGGCCAGGAACCGTAAAAAGGCCGCGTTGCTG
GCGTTTTTCCATAGGCTCCGCCCCCCTGACGAGCATCACAAAAATCGACGCTCAAGTCAGAGGTGGCGAA
ACCCGACAGGACTATAAAGATACCAGGCGTTTCCCCCTGGAAGCTCCCTCGTGCGCTCTCCTGTTCCGAC
CCTGCCGCTTACCGGATACCTGTCCGCCTTTCTCCCTTCGGGAAGCGTGGCGCTTTCTCAATGCTCACGC
TGTAGGTATCTCAGTTCGGTGTAGGTCGTTCGCTCCAAGCTGGGCTGTGTGCACGAACCCCCCGTTCAGC
CCGACCGCTGCGCCTTATCCGGTAACTATCGTCTTGAGTCCAACCCGGTAAGACACGACTTATCGCCACT
GGCAGCAGCCACTGGTAACAGGATTAGCAGAGCGAGGTATGTAGGCGGTGCTACAGAGTTCTTGAAGTGG
TGGCCTAACTACGGCTACACTAGAAGGACAGTATTTGGTATCTGCGCTCTGCTGAAGCCAGTTACCTTCG
GAAAAAGAGTTGGTAGCTCTTGATCCGGCAAACAAACCACCGCTGGTAGCGGTGGTTTTTTTGTTTGCAA
GCAGCAGATTACGCGCAGAAAAAAAGGATCTCAAGAAGATCCTTTGATCTTTTCTACGGGGTCTGACGCT
CAGTGGAACGAAAACTCACGTTAAGGGATTTTGGTCATGAGATTATCAAAAAGGATCTTCACCTAGATCC
TTTTAAATTAAAAATGAAGTTTTAAATCAATCTAAAGTATATATGAGTAAACTTGGTCTGACAGTTACCA
ATGCTTAATCAGTGAGGCACCTATCTCAGCGATCTGTCTATTTCGTTCATCCATAGTTGCCTGACTCCCC
GTCGTGTAGATAACTACGATACGGGAGGGCTTACCATCTGGCCCCAGTGCTGCAATGATACCGCGAGACC
CACGCTCACCGGCTCCAGATTTATCAGCAATAAACCAGCCAGCCGGAAGGGCCGAGCGCAGAAGTGGTCC
TGCAACTTTATCCGCCTCCATCCAGTCTATTAATTGTTGCCGGGAAGCTAGAGTAAGTAGTTCGCCAGTT
AATAGTTTGCGCAACGTTGTTGCCATTGCTACAGGCATCGTGGTGTCACGCTCGTCGTTTGGTATGGCTT
CATTCAGCTCCGGTTCCCAACGATCAAGGCGAGTTACATGATCCCCCATGTTGTGCAAAAAAGCGGTTAG
CTCCTTCGGTCCTCCGATCGTTGTCAGAAGTAAGTTGGCCGCAGTGTTATCACTCATGGTTATGGCAGCA
CTGCATAATTCTCTTACTGTCATGCCATCCGTAAGATGCTTTTCTGTGACTGGTGAGTACTCAACCAAGT
CATTCTGAGAATAGTGTATGCGGCGACCGAGTTGCTCTTGCCCGGCGTCAATACGGGATAATACCGCGCC
ACATAGCAGAACTTTAAAAGTGCTCATCATTGGAAAACGTTCTTCGGGGCGAAAACTCTCAAGGATCTTA
CCGCTGTTGAGATCCAGTTCGATGTAACCCACTCGTGCACCCAACTGATCTTCAGCATCTTTTACTTTCA
CCAGCGTTTCTGGGTGAGCAAAAACAGGAAGGCAAAATGCCGCAAAAAAGGGAATAAGGGCGACACGGAA
ATGTTGAATACTCATACTCTTCCTTTTTCAATATTATTGAAGCATTTATCAGGGTTATTGTCTCATGAGC
GGATACATATTTGAATGTATTTAGAAAAATAAACAAATAGGGGTTCCGCGCACATTTCCCCGAAAAGTGC
CACCTGACGTCCCCAGTTGCAAAAGTTGACACAACTCTAGATCTGCTTCCAAATATAGAATCATAACAAG
GGTTAGGGTGTGATTATATAATATTGGTCTTAATTGATGTGCTAGGGCTTTAAAAGTTGGTTAAAATAAC
GCTCTAATGCCTTTTTAATATATTGTCTTTTTCAAAATCTCAAATCGGACACTTCTTCGTGTATGAGACT
CCATTTTTTGGCTCCGTCACGTGATATGTATTATCAGCTATAGTGGTGTAAACAAAGTTTTTTACTAGCT
GTAATGGCATTTTGTCGGAGTGGTAAATCGCCTTCTTGTTGTGCGTTCGAGTTCTGGACTCTGCACTGGG
CTACTTTGAAAAATACCTCTAATGCGCCGATGGTTTAGTGGTAAAATCCATCGTTGCCATCGATGGGCCC
CCGGTTCGATTCCGGGTCGGCGCAGGTTGACCTAGGTTTTAGAGCTAGAAATAGCAAGTTAAAATAAGGC
TAGTCCGTTATCAACTTGAAAAAGTGGCACCGAGTCGGTGCTTTTTTTTACGTCTAAGAAACCATTATTA
TCATGACATTAACCTATAAAAATAGGCGTATCACGAGGCCCAGATCCTCTAGAGTCGAAGCGGCCGCTAT
GTCTGATAAAAGGATGTAACATAGGCAAGCTGCTCGTGAGTGTTGAGTACGAACCTTAGATCCAAATCAC
CCGCACCCACGGATATACTTGCTTGAATATACAGTAGTATGCGGCCGCTTCGACACCATATCATATAAAA
CTAACAATGCATTGCTTATTACGAAGACTACCCGTTGCTATCTCCACACCGTTATCTCCACGGTCCAAAG
GCTGCTCAATGTGCTGCATACGTAACGTGGGGTGCAACCTTGAGCACATAGTACTTTTCCGAAAACCGGC
GATAATTAAGTGTGCACTCCAACTTTTCACACTGAGCGTAAAATGTGGAGAAGAAATCGGCACTAAAAAG
TCAGGTAGACTGGAAAATGCGCCATGAAATGAATATCTCTTGCTACAGTAATGCCCAGCATCGAGGGGTA
TTGTGTCACCAACACTATAGTGGCAGCTGAAGCGCTCGTGATTGTAGTATGAGTCTTTATTGGTGATGGG
AAGAGTTCACTCAATATTCTCGTTACTGCCAAAACACCACGGTAATCGGCCAGACACCATGGATGTAGAT
CACCAAGCCTGTGAATGTTATTCGAGCTAAAATGCACATGGTTGGTGAAAGGAGTAGTTGCTGTCGAATT
CCGTCGTCGCCTGAGTCATCATTTATTTACCAGTTGGCCACAAACCCTTGACGATCTCGTATGTCCCCTC
CGACATACTCCCGGCCGGCTGGGGTACGTTCGATAGCGCTATCGGCATCGACAAGGTTTGGGTCCCTAGC
CGATACCGCACTACCTGAGTCACAATCTTCGGAGGTTTAGTCTTCCACATAGCACGGGCAAAAGTGCGTA
TATATACAAGAGCGTTTGCCAGCCACAGATTTTCACTCCACACACCACATCACACATACAACCACACACA
TCCACAATGGAACCCGAAACTAAGAAGACCAAGACTGACTCCAAGAAGATTGTTCTTCTCGGCGGCGACT
TCTGTGGCCCCGAGGTGATTGCCGAGGCCGTCAAGGTGCTCAAGTCTGTTGCTGAGGCCTCCGGCACCGA
GTTTGTGTTTGAGGACCGACTCATTGGAGGAGCTGCCATTGAGAAGGAGGGCGAGCCCATCACCGACGCT
ACTCTCGACATCTGCCGAAAGGCTGACTCTATTATGCTCGGTGCTGTCGGAGGCGCTGCCAACACCGTAT
GGACCACTCCCGACGGACGAACCGACGTGCGACCCGAGCAGGGTCTCCTCAAGCTGCGAAAGGACCTGAA
CCTGTACGCCAACCTGCGACCCTGCCAGCTGCTGTCGCCCAAGCTCGCCGATCTCTCCCCCATCCGAAAC
GTTGAGGGCACCGACTTCATCATTGTCCGAGAGCTCGTCGGAGGTATCTACTTTGGAGAGCGAAAGGAGG
ATGACGGATCTGGCGTCGCTTCCGACACCGAGACCTACTCCGTTCCTGAGGTTGAGCGAATTGCCCGAAT
GGCCGCCTTCCTGGCCCTTCAGCACAACCCCCCTCTTCCCGTGTGGTCTCTTGACAAGGCCAACGTGCTG
GCCTCCTCTCGACTTTGGCGAAAGACTGTCACTCGAGTCCTCAAGGACGAATTCCCCCAGCTCGAGCTCA
ACCACCAGCTGATCGACTCGGCCGCCATGATCCTCATCAAGCAGCCCTCCAAGATGAATGGTATCATCAT
CACCACCAACATGTTTGGCGATATCATCTCCGACGAGGCCTCCGTCATCCCCGGTTCTCTGGGTCTGCTG
CCCTCCGCCTCTCTGGCTTCTCTGCCCGACACCAACGAGGCGTTCGGTCTGTACGAGCCCTGTCACGGAT
CTGCCCCCGATCTCGGCAAGCAGAAGGTCAACCCCATTGCCACCATTCTGTCTGCCGCCATGATGCTCAA
GTTCTCTCTTAACATGAAGCCCGCCGGTGACGCTGTTGAGGCTGCCGTCAAGGAGTCCGTCGAGGCTGGT
ATCACTACCGCCGATATCGGAGGCTCTTCCTCCACCTCCGAGGTCGGAGACTTGTTGCCAACAAGGTCAA
GGAGCTGCTCAAGAAGGAGTAAGTCGTTTCTACGACGCATTGATGGAAGGAGCAAACTGACGCGCCTGCG
GGTTGGTCTACCGGCAGGGTCCGCTAGTGTATAAGACTCTATAAAAAGGGCCCTGCCCTGCTAATGAAAT
GATGATTTATAATTTACCGGTGTAGCAACCTTGACTAGAAGAAGCAGATTGGGTGTGTTTGTAGTGGAGG
ACAGTGGTACGTTTTGGAAACAGTCTTCTTGAAAGTGTCTTGTCTACAGTATATTCACTCATAACCTCAA
TAGCCAAGGGTGTAGTCGGTTTATTAAAGGAAGGGAGTTGTGGCTGATGTGGATAGATATCTTTAAGCTG
GCGACTGCACCCAACGAGTGTGGTGGTAGCTTGTTACTGTATATTCGGTAAGATATATTTTGTGGGGTTT
TAGTGGTGTTTGGTAGGTTAGTGCTTGGTATATGAGTTGTAGGCATGACAATTTGGAAAGGGGTGGACTT
TGGGAATATTGTGGGATTTCAATACCTTAGTTTGTACAGGGTAATTGTTACAAATGATACAAAGAACTGT
ATTTCTTTTCATTTGTTTTAATTGGTTGTATATCAAGTCCGTTAGACGAGCTCAGTGCCATGGCTTTTGG
CACTGTATTTCATTTTTAGAGGTACACTACATTCAGTGAGGTATGGTAAGGTTGAGGGCATAATGAAGGC
ACCTTGTACTGACAGTCACAGACCTCTCACCGAGAATTTTATGAGATATACTCGGGTTCATTTTAGGCTC
CGATTCGATTCAAATTATTACTGTCGAAATCGGTTGAGCATCCGTTGATTTCCGAACAGATCTGGCCCTT
TCGTC
Features (pLannotate 1.2.2; 16 found; start..end, strand, type, name):
    137..236     +  misc_feature   bom (fragment): basis of mobility region from pBR322
    242..399     -  CDS            lacZα (fragment): LacZα fragment of β-galactosidase; lacZ fragment
   1740..5843    +  CDS            cas9: CAS9_STRP1 - Also known as csn1 From Streptococcus pyogenes serotype M1.
   5931..6026    +  CDS            MXD1 (fragment): MAD1_HUMAN - Also known as MAD. Experimental evidence at protein level: Swiss-Prot protein existence level 1. Component of a transcriptional repressor complex together with MAX (PubMed:8425218). In complex with MAX binds to the core DNA sequence 5'-CAC[GA]TG-3' (PubMed:8425218). Antagonizes MYC transcriptional activity by competing with MYC for MAX binding (PubMed:8425218). Binds to the TERT promoter and represses telomerase expression, possibly by interfering with MYC binding (PubMed:12837246). From Homo sapiens (Human).
   6058..6305    +  terminator     CYC1 terminator: S. cerevisiae CYC1; transcription terminator for CYC1
   6346..6368    -  protein_bind   lac operator (fragment): The lac repressor binds to the lac operator to inhibit transcription in E. coli. This inhibition can be relieved by adding lactose or isopropyl-β-D-thiogalactopyranoside (IPTG). lac repressor encoded by lacI
   6372..6402    -  promoter       lac promoter: promoter for the E. coli lac operon
   6417..6438    -  protein_bind   CAP binding site: CAP binding activates transcription in the presence of cAMP. E. coli catabolite activator protein
   6451..6543    -  CDS            lacI (fragment): lac repressor; lacI; The lac repressor binds to the lac operator to inhibit transcription in E. coli. This inhibition can be relieved by adding lactose or isopropyl-β-D-thiogalactopyranoside (IPTG).
   6726..7314    -  rep_origin     ori: high-copy-number ColE1/pMB1/pBR322/pUC origin of replication
   7485..8345    -  CDS            AmpR: β-lactamase; bla; confers resistance to ampicillin, carbenicillin, and related antibiotics
   8346..8450    -  promoter       AmpR promoter: bla
   8843..8913    +  ncRNA          tRNA: Accession: RF00005 - tRNA
   8926..9001    +  misc_RNA       gRNA scaffold: guide RNA scaffold for the Streptococcus pyogenes CRISPR/Cas9 system
  10017..11231   +  CDS            LEU2: LEU3_YARLI - Protein inferred from homology: Swiss-Prot protein existence level 3. Catalyzes the oxidation of 3-carboxy-2-hydroxy-4- methylpentanoate (3-isopropylmalate) to 3-carboxy-4-methyl-2- oxopentanoate. The product decarboxylates to 4-methyl-2 oxopentanoate. From Yarrowia lipolytica (strain CLIB 122 / E 150) (Yeast) (Candida lipolytica).
  11975..35      +  CDS            rop (fragment) (across the origin): Rop protein, which maintains plasmids at low copy number; rop
