>Addgene plasmid #91248 | pCRISPRi_Mxi1_yl | addgene full sequence | sequence record 192174 | Addgene NGS Result
TCGCGCGTTTCGGTGATGACGGTGAAAACCTCTGACACATGCAGCTCCCGGAGACGGTCACAGCTTGTCT
GTAAGCGGATGCCGGGAGCAGACAAGCCCGTCAGGGCGCGTCAGCGGGTGTTGGCGGGTGTCGGGGCTGG
CTTAACTATGCGGCATCAGAGCAGATTGTACTGAGAGTGCACCATATGCGGTGTGAAATACCGCACAGAT
GCGTAAGGAGAAAATACCGCATCAGGCGCCATTCGCCATTCAGGCTGCGCAACTGTTGGGAAGGGCGATC
GGTGCGGGCCTCTTCGCTATTACGCCAGCTGGCGAAAGGGGGATGTGCTGCAAGGCGATTAAGTTGGGTA
ACGCCAGGGTTTTCCCAGTCACGACGTTGTAAAACGACGGCCAGTGAATTCGAGCTCGGTACCCGCTTTT
CGTAGATAATGGAATACAAATGGATATCCAGAGTATACACATGGATAGTATACACTGACACGACAATTCT
GTATCTCTTTATGTTAACTACTGTGAGGCGTTAAATAGAGCTTGATATATAAAATGTTACATTTCACAGT
CTGAACTTTTGCAGATTACCTAATTTGGTAAGATATTAATTATGAACTGAAAGTTGATGGCATCCCTAAA
TTTGATGAAAGGGGGATCCCCCGGGTTCGAAGGTACCAAGGAAGCATGCGGTACCCGAATTCCTGAGGTG
TCTCACAAGTGCCGTGCAGTCCCGCCCCCACTTGCTTCTCTTTGTGTGTAGTGTACGTACATTATCGAGA
CCGTTGTTCCCGCCCACCTCGATCCGGTCTAGACTGAGGTGTCTCACAAGTGCCGTGCAGTCCCGCCCCC
ACTTGCTTCTCTTTGTGTGTAGTGTACGTACATTATCGAGACCGTTGTTCCCGCCCACCTCGATCCGGGG
ATCCCTGAGGTGTCTCACAAGTGCCGTGCAGTCCCGCCCCCACTTGCTTCTCTTTGTGTGTAGTGTACGT
ACATTATCGAGACCGTTGTTCCCGCCCACCTCGATCCGGGTCGACCTGAGGTGTCTCACAAGTGCCGTGC
AGTCCCGCCCCCACTTGCTTCTCTTTGTGTGTAGTGTACGTACATTATCGAGACCGTTGTTCCCGCCCAC
CTCGATCCGGGAGCTCCTGAGGTGTCTCACAAGTGCCGTGCAGTCCCGCCCCCACTTGCTTCTCTTTGTG
TGTAGTGTACGTACATTATCGAGACCGTTGTTCCCGCCCACCTCGATCCGGTCTAGACTGAGGTGTCTCA
CAAGTGCCGTGCAGTCCCGCCCCCACTTGCTTCTCTTTGTGTGTAGTGTACGTACATTATCGAGACCGTT
GTTCCCGCCCACCTCGATCCGGGGATCCCTGAGGTGTCTCACAAGTGCCGTGCAGTCCCGCCCCCACTTG
CTTCTCTTTGTGTGTAGTGTACGTACATTATCGAGACCGTTGTTCCCGCCCACCTCGATCCGGGTCGACC
TGAGGTGTCTCACAAGTGCCGTGCAGTCCCGCCCCCACTTGCTTCTCTTTGTGTGTAGTGTACGTACATT
ATCGAGACCGTTGTTCCCGCCCACCTCGATCCGGGCATGCCTGCAGAAGCTTTTGTGGTTGGGACTTTAG
CCAAGGGTATAAAAGACCACCGTCCCCGAATTACCTTTCCTCTTCTTTTCTCTCTCTCCTTGTCAACTCA
CACCCGAAATCGTTAAGCATTTCCTTCTGAGTATAAGAATCATTCAAAGGCGCGCCACAATGGATAAGAA
ATACTCCATTGGCCTGGCCATCGGAACCAACTCCGTGGGTTGGGCCGTGATCACCGATGAGTACAAGGTG
CCCTCTAAGAAATTCAAGGTCCTGGGCAACACCGACCGACACTCCATCAAGAAGAACCTGATCGGCGCTC
TGCTCTTCGACTCTGGCGAGACCGCTGAGGCCACCCGACTGAAGCGAACCGCTCGAAGACGATACACCCG
AAGAAAGAACCGAATCTGTTACCTGCAGGAGATCTTCTCTAACGAGATGGCCAAGGTGGACGACTCTTTC
TTCCACCGACTGGAGGAGTCTTTCCTGGTGGAGGAGGACAAGAAGCACGAGCGACACCCCATCTTCGGCA
ACATCGTGGACGAGGTGGCCTACCACGAGAAGTACCCCACCATCTACCACCTGCGAAAGAAGCTGGTGGA
CTCTACCGACAAGGCCGACCTGCGACTGATCTACCTGGCCCTGGCCCACATGATCAAGTTCCGAGGCCAC
TTCCTGATCGAGGGCGACCTGAACCCCGACAACTCTGACGTGGACAAGCTGTTCATCCAGCTGGTGCAGA
CCTACAACCAGCTCTTCGAAGAGAACCCCATTAACGCTTCTGGCGTGGATGCTAAGGCCATCCTGTCTGC
CCGACTGTCTAAGTCTCGACGACTCGAGAACCTGATTGCTCAGCTCCCCGGAGAGAAGAAGAACGGTCTG
TTCGGAAACCTGATTGCTCTGTCCCTGGGTCTCACCCCTAACTTCAAGTCCAACTTCGATCTGGCTGAGG
ACGCTAAGCTGCAGCTGTCTAAGGACACCTACGACGATGACCTGGATAACCTGCTCGCCCAGATTGGCGA
CCAGTACGCCGACCTGTTCCTGGCCGCCAAGAACCTGTCTGACGCCATCCTGCTGTCTGACATCCTGCGA
GTGAACACCGAGATCACCAAGGCCCCCCTGTCTGCCTCCATGATTAAGCGATACGATGAGCACCACCAGG
ATCTGACCCTCCTCAAGGCTCTGGTCCGACAGCAGCTGCCCGAGAAGTACAAGGAGATTTTCTTCGACCA
GTCTAAGAACGGCTACGCCGGCTACATCGACGGCGGCGCCTCTCAGGAGGAGTTCTACAAGTTCATTAAG
CCCATCCTGGAGAAGATGGACGGAACCGAGGAACTGCTCGTGAAGCTGAACCGAGAGGACCTCCTGCGAA
AGCAGCGAACCTTCGACAACGGCTCTATCCCCCACCAGATCCACCTGGGCGAGCTGCACGCCATCCTGCG
ACGACAGGAGGACTTCTACCCCTTCCTGAAGGACAACCGAGAGAAGATCGAGAAGATCCTGACCTTCCGA
ATCCCCTACTACGTGGGACCCCTGGCCCGAGGAAACTCTCGATTCGCTTGGATGACCCGAAAGTCTGAGG
AGACCATTACCCCCTGGAACTTCGAGGAGGTGGTGGATAAGGGCGCCTCTGCTCAGTCTTTCATCGAGCG
AATGACCAACTTCGACAAGAACCTCCCCAACGAGAAGGTCCTGCCCAAGCACTCTCTGCTCTACGAGTAC
TTCACCGTCTACAACGAGCTCACCAAGGTCAAGTACGTGACCGAGGGAATGCGAAAGCCCGCTTTCCTGT
CTGGAGAGCAGAAGAAGGCTATTGTGGATCTGCTCTTCAAGACTAACCGAAAGGTCACCGTCAAGCAGCT
GAAGGAGGATTACTTCAAGAAGATTGAGTGTTTCGATTCTGTCGAGATCTCCGGCGTCGAGGACCGATTC
AACGCCTCTCTGGGTACCTACCACGACCTGCTGAAGATTATCAAGGACAAGGATTTCCTGGATAACGAGG
AGAACGAGGATATTCTCGAGGACATTGTCCTGACCCTCACCCTGTTCGAGGATCGAGAGATGATTGAGGA
GCGACTCAAGACCTACGCTCACCTGTTCGACGACAAGGTGATGAAGCAGCTGAAGCGACGACGATACACC
GGCTGGGGCCGACTGTCTCGAAAGCTGATCAACGGCATCCGAGACAAGCAGTCTGGCAAGACCATCCTGG
ACTTCCTGAAGTCTGACGGCTTCGCCAACCGAAACTTCATGCAGCTGATCCACGACGACTCTCTGACCTT
CAAGGAGGACATCCAGAAGGCCCAGGTGTCTGGCCAGGGCGACTCTCTGCACGAGCACATCGCCAACCTG
GCCGGCTCTCCCGCCATTAAGAAAGGTATCCTGCAGACCGTCAAGGTGGTCGATGAGCTCGTCAAGGTGA
TGGGCCGACACAAGCCCGAGAACATTGTCATTGAGATGGCTCGAGAGAACCAGACTACTCAGAAGGGTCA
GAAAAACTCCCGAGAGCGAATGAAGCGAATTGAGGAAGGTATTAAGGAGCTGGGATCCCAGATTCTCAAG
GAGCATCCCGTGGAGAACACTCAGCTCCAGAACGAGAAGCTGTACCTGTACTATCTGCAGAACGGTCGAG
ACATGTACGTCGACCAGGAGCTGGATATCAACCGACTCTCCGACTACGATGTGGACGCCATTGTGCCCCA
GTCCTTCCTGAAGGACGATTCTATCGATAACAAGGTGCTGACCCGATCCGACAAGAACCGAGGCAAGTCT
GACAACGTGCCCTCCGAGGAGGTGGTCAAGAAGATGAAGAACTACTGGCGACAGCTGCTGAACGCCAAGC
TGATTACCCAGCGAAAGTTCGACAACCTGACCAAGGCCGAGCGAGGCGGCCTGTCTGAGCTGGACAAGGC
CGGCTTCATCAAGCGACAGCTGGTGGAGACCCGACAGATCACCAAGCACGTGGCCCAGATCCTGGACTCT
CGAATGAACACCAAGTACGACGAGAACGACAAGCTGATCCGAGAGGTGAAGGTGATCACCCTGAAGTCTA
AGCTGGTGTCTGACTTCCGAAAGGACTTCCAGTTCTACAAGGTGCGAGAGATTAACAACTACCACCACGC
CCACGATGCCTACCTGAACGCTGTCGTGGGCACCGCCCTCATCAAGAAGTATCCCAAGCTGGAGTCCGAG
TTCGTCTACGGCGACTACAAGGTCTACGATGTGCGAAAAATGATTGCCAAGTCCGAGCAGGAGATTGGCA
AGGCTACCGCCAAGTACTTCTTCTACTCCAACATTATGAACTTCTTCAAGACCGAGATTACCCTGGCTAA
CGGCGAGATTCGAAAGCGACCCCTCATTGAGACCAACGGAGAGACCGGTGAGATCGTGTGGGACAAGGGA
CGAGACTTCGCCACCGTGCGAAAGGTGCTGTCTATGCCCCAGGTGAACATCGTGAAGAAGACCGAGGTGC
AGACCGGAGGTTTCTCTAAGGAGTCCATCCTGCCCAAGCGAAACTCTGACAAGCTGATCGCCCGAAAGAA
GGACTGGGACCCCAAGAAGTACGGAGGTTTCGACTCTCCCACCGTGGCTTACTCTGTGCTGGTGGTGGCC
AAGGTGGAGAAGGGCAAGTCTAAGAAGCTGAAGTCTGTGAAGGAGCTGCTGGGCATTACCATCATGGAGC
GATCTTCTTTCGAGAAGAACCCCATTGACTTCCTGGAGGCCAAGGGATACAAGGAGGTGAAGAAAGATCT
GATTATCAAGCTCCCCAAGTACTCTCTGTTCGAGCTGGAGAACGGACGAAAGCGAATGCTGGCCTCTGCC
GGCGAGCTGCAGAAGGGAAACGAGCTGGCCCTGCCCTCCAAGTACGTCAACTTCCTGTACCTCGCCTCCC
ATTACGAGAAGCTGAAGGGCTCTCCCGAGGATAACGAGCAGAAGCAGCTCTTCGTGGAGCAGCATAAGCA
CTACCTGGACGAGATCATCGAGCAGATCTCTGAGTTCTCTAAGCGAGTGATCCTGGCTGACGCCAACCTG
GATAAGGTGCTGTCTGCTTACAACAAGCACCGAGACAAGCCCATTCGAGAGCAGGCTGAGAACATCATTC
ACCTGTTCACCCTGACCAACCTGGGAGCCCCCGCTGCCTTCAAGTACTTCGACACCACCATCGACCGAAA
GCGATACACCTCTACCAAGGAGGTGCTGGACGCCACCCTGATCCACCAGTCTATCACCGGCCTGTACGAG
ACCCGAATCGACCTGTCTCAGCTGGGCGGCGACTCTCGAGCCGACCCCAAGAAGAAGCGAAAGGTGGGAT
CTGGTGGAGGCTCCTCTAAGCTGGGCGGCTCTGGCGGCTCTATGGAGCGAGTGCGAATGATCAACGTGCA
GCGACTGCTGGAGGCCGCCGAGTTCCTGGAGCGACGAGAGCGAGAGTGCGAGCACGGCTACGCCTCTTCT
TTCCCCTCTATGCCCTCTCCCCGAGGCTAGGCTAGCCTCATGTAATTAGTTATGTCACGCTTACATTCAC
GCCCTCCCTCCACATCCGCTCTAACCGAAAAGGAAGGAGTTAGACAACCTGAAGTCTAGGTCCCTATTTA
TTTTTTTATAGTTATGTTAGTATTAAGAACGTTATTTATATTTCAAATTTTTCTTTTTTTTCTGTACAGA
CGCGTGTACGCATGTAACATTATACTGAAAACCTTGCTTGAGAAGGTTTTGGGACGCTCGAAGGCTTTAA
TTTGCAAGCTTGGCGTAATCATGGTCATAGCTGTTTCCTGTGTGAAATTGTTATCCGCTCACAATTCCAC
ACAACATACGAGCCGGAAGCATAAAGTGTAAAGCCTGGGGTGCCTAATGAGTGAGCTAACTCACATTAAT
TGCGTTGCGCTCACTGCCCGCTTTCCAGTCGGGAAACCTGTCGTGCCAGCTGCATTAATGAATCGGCCAA
CGCGCGGGGAGAGGCGGTTTGCGTATTGGGCGCTCTTCCGCTTCCTCGCTCACTGACTCGCTGCGCTCGG
TCGTTCGGCTGCGGCGAGCGGTATCAGCTCACTCAAAGGCGGTAATACGGTTATCCACAGAATCAGGGGA
TAACGCAGGAAAGAACATGTGAGCAAAAGGCCAGCAAAAGGCCAGGAACCGTAAAAAGGCCGCGTTGCTG
GCGTTTTTCCATAGGCTCCGCCCCCCTGACGAGCATCACAAAAATCGACGCTCAAGTCAGAGGTGGCGAA
ACCCGACAGGACTATAAAGATACCAGGCGTTTCCCCCTGGAAGCTCCCTCGTGCGCTCTCCTGTTCCGAC
CCTGCCGCTTACCGGATACCTGTCCGCCTTTCTCCCTTCGGGAAGCGTGGCGCTTTCTCATAGCTCACGC
TGTAGGTATCTCAGTTCGGTGTAGGTCGTTCGCTCCAAGCTGGGCTGTGTGCACGAACCCCCCGTTCAGC
CCGACCGCTGCGCCTTATCCGGTAACTATCGTCTTGAGTCCAACCCGGTAAGACACGACTTATCGCCACT
GGCAGCAGCCACTGGTAACAGGATTAGCAGAGCGAGGTATGTAGGCGGTGCTACAGAGTTCTTGAAGTGG
TGGCCTAACTACGGCTACACTAGAAGAACAGTATTTGGTATCTGCGCTCTGCTGAAGCCAGTTACCTTCG
GAAAAAGAGTTGGTAGCTCTTGATCCGGCAAACAAACCACCGCTGGTAGCGGTGGTTTTTTTGTTTGCAA
GCAGCAGATTACGCGCAGAAAAAAAGGATCTCAAGAAGATCCTTTGATCTTTTCTACGGGGTCTGACGCT
CAGTGGAACGAAAACTCACGTTAAGGGATTTTGGTCATGAGATTATCAAAAAGGATCTTCACCTAGATCC
TTTTAAATTAAAAATGAAGTTTTAAATCAATCTAAAGTATATATGAGTAAACTTGGTCTGACAGTTACCA
ATGCTTAATCAGTGAGGCACCTATCTCAGCGATCTGTCTATTTCGTTCATCCATAGTTGCCTGACTCCCC
GTCGTGTAGATAACTACGATACGGGAGGGCTTACCATCTGGCCCCAGTGCTGCAATGATACCGCGAGACC
CACGCTCACCGGCTCCAGATTTATCAGCAATAAACCAGCCAGCCGGAAGGGCCGAGCGCAGAAGTGGTCC
TGCAACTTTATCCGCCTCCATCCAGTCTATTAATTGTTGCCGGGAAGCTAGAGTAAGTAGTTCGCCAGTT
AATAGTTTGCGCAACGTTGTTGCCATTGCTACAGGCATCGTGGTGTCACGCTCGTCGTTTGGTATGGCTT
CATTCAGCTCCGGTTCCCAACGATCAAGGCGAGTTACATGATCCCCCATGTTGTGCAAAAAAGCGGTTAG
CTCCTTCGGTCCTCCGATCGTTGTCAGAAGTAAGTTGGCCGCAGTGTTATCACTCATGGTTATGGCAGCA
CTGCATAATTCTCTTACTGTCATGCCATCCGTAAGATGCTTTTCTGTGACTGGTGAGTACTCAACCAAGT
CATTCTGAGAATAGTGTATGCGGCGACCGAGTTGCTCTTGCCCGGCGTCAATACGGGATAATACCGCGCC
ACATAGCAGAACTTTAAAAGTGCTCATCATTGGAAAACGTTCTTCGGGGCGAAAACTCTCAAGGATCTTA
CCGCTGTTGAGATCCAGTTCGATGTAACCCACTCGTGCACCCAACTGATCTTCAGCATCTTTTACTTTCA
CCAGCGTTTCTGGGTGAGCAAAAACAGGAAGGCAAAATGCCGCAAAAAAGGGAATAAGGGCGACACGGAA
ATGTTGAATACTCATACTCTTCCTTTTTCAATATTATTGAAGCATTTATCAGGGTTATTGTCTCATGAGC
GGATACATATTTGAATGTATTTAGAAAAATAAACAAATAGGGGTTCCGCGCACATTTCCCCGAAAAGTGC
CACCTGACGTCCCCAGTTGCAAAAGTTGACACAACTCTAGATCTGCTTCCAAATATAGAATCATAACAAG
GGTTAGGGTGTGATTATATAATATTGGTCTTAATTGATGTGCTAGGGCTTTAAAAGTTGGTTAAAATAAC
GCTCTAATGCCTTTTTAATATATTGTCTTTTTCAAAATCTCAAATCGGACACTTCTTCGTGTATGAGACT
CCATTTTTTGGCTCCGTCACGTGATATGTATTATCAGCTATAGTGGTGTAAACAAAGTTTTTTACTAGCT
GTAATGGCATTTTGTCGGAGTGGTAAATCGCCTTCTTGTTGTGCGTTCGAGTTCTGGACTCTGCACTGGG
CTACTTTGAAAAATACCTCTAATGCGCCGATGGTTTAGTGGTAAAATCCATCGTTGCCATCGATGGGCCC
CCGGTTCGATTCCGGGTCGGCGCAGGTTGACCTAGGTTTTAGAGCTAGAAATAGCAAGTTAAAATAAGGC
TAGTCCGTTATCAACTTGAAAAAGTGGCACCGAGTCGGTGCTTTTTTTTACGTCTAAGAAACCATTATTA
TCATGACATTAACCTATAAAAATAGGCGTATCACGAGGCCCAGATCCTCTAGAGTCGAAGCGGCCGCTAT
GTCTGATAAAAGGATGTAACATAGGCAAGCTGCTCGTGAGTGTTGAGTACGAACCTTAGATCCAAATCAC
CCGCACCCACGGATATACTTGCTTGAATATACAGTAGTATGCGGCCGCTTCGACACCATATCATATAAAA
CTAACAATGCATTGAATTAATACGAAGACTACCCGTTGCTATCTCCACACCGTTATCTCCACGGTCCAAA
GGCTGCTCAATGTGCTGCATACGTAACGTGGGGTGCAACCTTGAGCACATAGTACTTTCCGAAAACCGGC
GATAATTAAGTGTGCACTCCAACTTTTCACACTGAGCATAAAATGTGGAGAAGAAATCACACTAAAAAGT
CAGGTAGACTGGAAAAATGCGCCATGAAATAATATCTCTTGCTACAGTAATGCCCAGCATCGAGGGGTAT
TGTGTCACCAACACTATAGTGGCAGCTGAAGCGCTCGTGATTGTAGTATGAGTCTTTATTGGTGATGGGA
AGAGTCCACTCAATATTCTCGTTACTGCCAAAACACCACGGTAATCGGCCAGACACCATGGATGTAGATC
ACCAAGCCTGTGAATGTTATTCGAGCTAAAATGCACATGGTTGGTGAAAGGAGTAGTTGCTGTCGAATTC
CGTCGTCGCCTGAGTCATCATTTATTTACCAGTTGGCCACAAACCCTTGACGATCTCGTATGTCCCCTCC
GACATACTCCCGGCCGGCTGGGGTACGTTCGATAGCGCTATCGGCATCGACAAGGTTTGGGTCCCTAGCC
GATACCGCACTACCTGAGTCACAATCTTCGGAGGTTTAGTCTTCCACATAGCACGGGCAAAAGTGCGTAT
ATATACAAGAGCGTTTGCCAGCCACAGATTTTCACTCCACACACCACATCACACATACAACCACACACAT
CCACAATGGAACCCGAAACTAAGAAGACCAAGACTGACTCCAAGAAGATTGTTCTTCTCGGCGGCGACTT
CTGTGGCCCCGAGGTGATTGCCGAGGCCGTCAAGGTGCTCAAGTCTGTTGCTGAGGCCTCCGGCACCGAG
TTTGTGTTTGAGGACCGACTCATTGGAGGAGCTGCCATTGAGAAGGAGGGCGAGCCCATCACCGACGCTA
CTCTCGACATCTGCCGAAAGGCTGACTCTATTATGCTCGGTGCTGTCGGAGGCGCTGCCAACACCGTATG
GACCACTCCCGACGGACGAACCGACGTGCGACCCGAGCAGGGTCTCCTCAAGCTGCGAAAGGACCTGAAC
CTGTACGCCAACCTGCGACCCTGCCAGCTGCTGTCGCCCAAGCTCGCCGATCTCTCCCCCATCCGAAACG
TTGAGGGCACCGACTTCATCATTGTCCGAGAGCTCGTCGGAGGTATCTACTTTGGAGAGCGAAAGGAGGA
TGACGGATCTGGCGTCGCTTCCGACACCGAGACCTACTCCGTTCCTGAGGTTGAGCGAATTGCCCGAATG
GCCGCCTTCCTGGCCCTTCAGCACAACCCCCCTCTTCCCGTGTGGTCTCTTGACAAGGCCAACGTGCTGG
CCTCCTCTCGACTTTGGCGAAAGACTGTCACTCGAGTCCTCAAGGACGAATTCCCCCAGCTCGAGCTCAA
CCACCAGCTGATCGACTCGGCCGCCATGATCCTCATCAAGCAGCCCTCCAAGATGAATGGTATCATCATC
ACCACCAACATGTTTGGCGATATCATCTCCGACGAGGCCTCCGTCATCCCCGGTTCTCTGGGTCTGCTGC
CCTCCGCCTCTCTGGCTTCTCTGCCCGACACCAACGAGGCGTTCGGTCTGTACGAGCCCTGTCACGGATC
TGCCCCCGATCTCGGCAAGCAGAAGGTCAACCCCATTGCCACCATTCTGTCTGCCGCCATGATGCTCAAG
TTCTCTCTTAACATGAAGCCCGCCGGTGACGCTGTTGAGGCTGCCGTCAAGGAGTCCGTCGAGGCTGGTA
TCACTACCGCCGATATCGGAGGCTCTTCCTCCACCTCCGAGGTCGGAGACTTTGTTGCCAACAAGGTCAA
GGAGCTGCTCAAGAAGGAGTAAGTCGTTTCTACGACGCATTGATGGAAGGAGCAAACTGACGCGCCTGCG
GGTTGGTCTACCGGCAGGGTCCGCTAGTGTATAAGACTCTATAAAAAGGGCCCAGCCCTGCTAATGAAAT
GATGATTTATAATTTACCGGTGTAGCAACCTTGACTAGAAGAAGCAGATTGGGTGTGTTTGTAGTGGAGG
ACAGTGGTACGTTTTGGAAACAGTCTTCTTGAAAGTGTCTTGTCTACAGTATATTCACTCATAACCTCAA
TAGCCAAGGGTGTAGTCGGTTTATTAAAGGAAGGGAGTTGTGGCTGATGTGGATAGATATCTTTAAAGCT
GGCGACTGCACCCAACGAGTGTGGTGGTAGCTTGTTACTGTATATTCGGTAAGATATATTTTGTGGGGTT
TTTAGTGGTGTTTGGTAGGTTAGTGTCTGGTATATGAGTTGTAGGCATGACAATTTGGAAAGGGGTGGAC
TTTGGGAATATTGTGGGATTTCAATACCTTAGTTTGTACAGGGTAATTGTTACAAATGATACAAAGAACT
GTATTTCTTTTCATTTGTTTTAATTGGTTGTATATCAAGTCCGTTAGACGAGCTCAGTGCCATGGCTTTT
GGCACTGTATTTCATTTTTAGAGGTACACTACATCCAGTGAGGTATGGTAAGGTTGAGGGCATAATGAAG
GCACCTTGTACTGACAGTCACAGACCTCTCACCGAGAATTTTATGAGATATACTCGGGTTCATTTTAGGC
TCCGATTCGATTCAAATTATTACTGTCGAAATCGGTTGAGCATCCGTTGATTTCCGAACAGATCTGGCCC
TTTCGTC
Features (pLannotate 1.2.2; 16 found; start..end, strand, type, name):
    137..236     +  misc_feature   bom (fragment): basis of mobility region from pBR322
    242..399     -  CDS            lacZα (fragment): LacZα fragment of β-galactosidase; lacZ fragment
   1740..5843    +  CDS            cas9: CAS9_STRP1 - Also known as csn1 From Streptococcus pyogenes serotype M1.
   5922..6098    +  CDS            Mxi1 (fragment): MXI1_MOUSE - Experimental evidence at protein level: Swiss-Prot protein existence level 1. Transcriptional repressor. MXI1 binds with MAX to form a sequence-specific DNA-binding protein complex which recognizes the core sequence 5'-CAC[GA]TG-3'. MXI1 thus antagonizes MYC transcriptional activity by competing for MAX. Isoform Short, which lacks a segment, has a much stronger suppressive potential and associates with a SIN3 homologous protein. From Mus musculus (Mouse).
   6104..6293    +  terminator     CYC1 terminator: S. cerevisiae CYC1; transcription terminator for CYC1
   6346..6368    -  protein_bind   lac operator (fragment): The lac repressor binds to the lac operator to inhibit transcription in E. coli. This inhibition can be relieved by adding lactose or isopropyl-β-D-thiogalactopyranoside (IPTG). lac repressor encoded by lacI
   6372..6402    -  promoter       lac promoter: promoter for the E. coli lac operon
   6417..6438    -  protein_bind   CAP binding site: CAP binding activates transcription in the presence of cAMP. E. coli catabolite activator protein
   6451..6543    -  CDS            lacI (fragment): lac repressor; lacI; The lac repressor binds to the lac operator to inhibit transcription in E. coli. This inhibition can be relieved by adding lactose or isopropyl-β-D-thiogalactopyranoside (IPTG).
   6726..7314    -  rep_origin     ori: high-copy-number ColE1/pMB1/pBR322/pUC origin of replication
   7485..8345    -  CDS            AmpR: β-lactamase; bla; confers resistance to ampicillin, carbenicillin, and related antibiotics
   8346..8450    -  promoter       AmpR promoter: bla
   8843..8913    +  ncRNA          tRNA: Accession: RF00005 - tRNA
   8926..9001    +  misc_RNA       gRNA scaffold: guide RNA scaffold for the Streptococcus pyogenes CRISPR/Cas9 system
  10052..11140   +  CDS            LEU2: LEU3_YEAST - Experimental evidence at protein level: Swiss-Prot protein existence level 1. Catalyzes the oxidation of 3-carboxy-2-hydroxy-4- methylpentanoate (3-isopropylmalate) to 3-carboxy-4-methyl-2- oxopentanoate. The product decarboxylates to 4-methyl-2 oxopentanoate. From Saccharomyces cerevisiae (strain ATCC 204508 / S288c) (Baker's yeast).
  11977..35      +  CDS            rop (fragment) (across the origin): Rop protein, which maintains plasmids at low copy number; rop
