[The description below was written by a language model from this plasmid's Addgene catalogue record and pLannotate feature annotations shown in this document.]
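Description:
pCRISPRi_Mxi1_yl is a roughly 12 kb CRISPR interference vector for the oleaginous yeast Yarrowia lipolytica, built on a pUC19 backbone. In E. coli it is maintained at high copy through the ColE1/pUC origin and selected with ampicillin via the AmpR (β-lactamase) cassette. Remnants of the pUC lac region (lacZα fragment, lac promoter and operator, CAP site) are also annotated. In yeast, selection relies on a LEU2 marker complementing leucine auxotrophy. The two feature tables assign this gene to different best-matching species (S. cerevisiae in one, Y. lipolytica in the other). Neither table annotates a yeast replication or centromere element, and the record does not state how the plasmid is maintained in Yarrowia.

The main payload is a codon-optimized, nuclease-dead Streptococcus pyogenes Cas9 fused at its C-terminus to a short Mxi1 repressor fragment. One annotation calls this fragment mouse Mxi1 and the other matches it to the related human MXD1. The fusion is driven by the strong hybrid UAS1B8-TEF(136) promoter and terminated by the S. cerevisiae CYC1 terminator. A separate sgRNA cassette uses a synthetic SCR1'-tRNA promoter. This is a Pol III arrangement in which the annotated tRNA lies directly upstream of the S. pyogenes gRNA scaffold, so tRNA processing is expected to release the mature guide. An AvrII site in this cassette allows insertion of a user-chosen targeting sequence.

Once a guide is cloned in, dCas9-Mxi1 binds the target locus without cutting it and represses transcription. The associated publication applied this repression to nonhomologous end-joining genes to favour homologous recombination during Y. lipolytica genome engineering.
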