Addgene plasmid #91248: pCRISPRi_Mxi1_yl
Purpose: CRISPR-dCas9-Mxi1 vector for Yarrowia lipolytica, expressing dCas9-Mxi1 and AvrII site for sgRNA insertion
Depositing lab: Ian Wheeldon. Depositing organization: University of California, Riverside. Publication: CRISPRi repression of nonhomologous end-joining for enhanced genome engineering via homologous recombination in Yarrowia lipolytica. Schwartz C, Frogue K, Ramesh A, Misa J, Wheeldon I. Biotechnol Bioeng. 2017 Aug 19. doi: 10.1002/bit.26404. PubMed 28832943.
Backbone
  Vector backbone: pUC19
  Backbone size w/o insert (bp): 2623
  Total vector size (bp): 11975
  Vector type: Yeast Expression, CRISPR, Synthetic Biology
  Selectable markers: LEU2
Growth in bacteria
  Bacterial resistance: Ampicillin, 100 μg/mL
  Growth temperature: 37°C
  Growth strain: DH5alpha
  Copy number: High Copy
Gene/Insert 1
  Gene/Insert name: Codon optimized dCas9-Mxi1
  Species: Synthetic
  Insert size (bp): 4311
  Promoter: UAS1B8-TEF(136)
  Cloning method: Restriction Enzyme; 5′ cloning site BssHII (not destroyed); 3′ cloning site NheI (not destroyed)
  Sequencing primers: 5′ GTAAAACGACGGCCAGT; 3′ CAGGAAACAGCTATGAC
Gene/Insert 2
  Gene/Insert name: sgRNA expression cassette
  Species: Synthetic
  Insert size (bp): 525
  Promoter: SCR1'-tRNA
  Cloning method: Gibson Cloning
  Sequencing primers: 5′ GCATTTATCAGGGTTATTGTCTCATGAG; 3′ CACGAGCAGCTTGCCTATG
Resource information
  A portion of this plasmid was derived from a plasmid made by: Addgene material #44380 (UAS1B8-TEF promoter) is used to express Cas9
Terms and licenses: Academic/Nonprofit Terms; Industry Terms: Not Available to Industry
How to cite: pCRISPRi_Mxi1_yl was a gift from Ian Wheeldon (Addgene plasmid # 91248 ; http://n2t.net/addgene:91248 ; RRID:Addgene_91248)
